>Addgene plasmid #81818 | pDONR223_TMPO_WT | addgene full sequence | sequence record 169244 | Addgene NGS Result
CTTTCCTGCGTTATCCCCTGATTCTGTGGATAACCGTATTACCGCCTTTGAGTGAGCTGATACCGCTCGC
CGCAGCCGAACGACCGAGCGCAGCGAGTCAGTGAGCGAGGAAGCGGAAGAGCGCCCAATACGCAAACCGC
CTCTCCCCGCGCGTTGGCCGATTCATTAATGCAGCTGGCACGACAGGTTTCCCGACTGGAAAGCGGGCAG
TGAGCGCAACGCAATTAATACGCGTACCGCTAGCCAGGAAGAGTTTGTAGAAACGCAAAAAGGCCATCCG
TCAGGATGGCCTTCTGCTTAGTTTGATGCCTGGCAGTTTATGGCGGGCGTCCTGCCCGCCACCCTCCGGG
CCGTTGCTTCACAACGTTCAAATCCGCTCCCGGCGGATTTGTCCTACTCAGGAGAGCGTTCACCGACAAA
CAACAGATAAAACGAAAGGCCCAGTCTTCCGACTGAGCCTTTCGTTTTATTTGATGCCTGGCAGTTCCCT
ACTCTCGCGTTAACGCTAGCATGGATGTTTTCCCAGTCACGACGTTGTAAAACGACGGCCAGTCTTAAGC
TCGGGCCCCAAATAATGATTTTATTTTGACTGATAGTGACCTGTTCGTTGCAACAAATTGATGAGCAATG
CTTTTTTATAATGCCAACTTTGTACAAAAAAGTTGGCACCATGCCGGAGTTCCTGGAAGACCCCTCGGTC
CTGACAAAAGACAAGTTGAAGAGTGAGTTGGTCGCCAACAATGTGACGCTGCCGGCCGGGGAGCAGCGCA
AAGACGTGTACGTCCAGCTCTACCTGCAGCACCTCACGGCTCGCAACCGGCCGCCGCTCCCCGCCGGCAC
CAACAGCAAGGGGCCCCCGGACTTCTCCAGTGACGAAGAGCGCGAGCCCACCCCGGTCCTCGGCTCTGGG
GCCGCCGCCGCGGGCCGGAGCCGAGCAGCCGTCGGCAGGAAAGCCACAAAAAAAACTGATAAACCCAGAC
AAGAAGATAAAGATGATCTAGATGTAACAGAGCTCACTAATGAAGATCTTTTGGATCAGCTTGTGAAATA
CGGAGTGAATCCTGGTCCTATTGTGGGAACAACCAGGAAGCTATATGAGAAAAAGCTTTTGAAACTGAGG
GAACAAGGAACAGAATCAAGATCTTCTACTCCTCTGCCAACAATTTCTTCTTCAGCAGAAAATACAAGGC
AGAATGGAAGTAATGATTCTGACAGATACAGTGACAATGAAGAAGACTCTAAAATAGAGCTCAAGCTTGA
GAAGAGAGAACCACTAAAGGGCAGAGCAAAGACTCCAGTAACACTCAAGCAAAGAAGAGTTGAGCACAAT
CAGAGCTATTCTCAAGCTGGAATAACTGAGACTGAATGGACAAGTGGATCTTCAAAAGGCGGACCTCTGC
AGGCATTAACTAGGGAATCTACAAGAGGGTCAAGAAGAACTCCAAGGAAAAGGGTGGAAACTTCAGAACA
TTTTCGTATAGATGGTCCAGTAATTTCAGAGAGTACTCCCATAGCTGAAACTATAATGGCTTCAAGCAAC
GAATCCTTAGTTGTCAATAGGGTGACTGGAAATTTCAAGCATGCATCTCCTATTCTGCCAATCACTGAAT
TCTCAGACATACCCAGAAGAGCACCAAAGAAACCATTGACAAGAGCTGAAGTGGGAGAAAAAACAGAGGA
AAGAAGAGTAGAAAGGGATATTCTTAAGGAAATGTTCCCCTATGAAGCATCTACACCAACAGGAATTAGT
GCTAGTTGCCGCAGACCAATCAAAGGGGCTGCAGGCCGGCCATTAGAACTCAGTGATTTCAGGATGGAGG
AGTCTTTTTCATCTAAATATGTTCCTAAGTATGTTCCCTTGGCAGATGTCAAGTCAGAAAAGACAAAAAA
GGGACGCTCCATTCCCGTATGGATAAAAATTTTGCTGTTTGTTGTTGTGGCAGTTTTTTTGTTTTTGGTC
TATCAAGCTATGGAAACCAACCAAGTAAATCCCTTCTCTAATTTTCTTCATGTTGACCCTAGAAAATCCA
ACTGATTGCCAACTTTCTTGTACAAAGTTGGCATTATAAGAAAGCATTGCTTATCAATTTGTTGCAACGA
ACAGGTCACTATCAGTCAAAATAAAATCATTATTTGCCATCCAGCTGATATCCCCTATAGTGAGTCGTAT
TACATGGTCATAGCTGTTTCCTGGCAGCTCTGGCCCGTGTCTCAAAATCTCTGATGTTACATTGCACAAG
ATAAAAATATATCATCATGCCTCCTCTAGACCAGCCAGGACAGAAATGCCTCGACTTCGCTGCTACCCAA
GGTTGCCGGGTGACGCACACCGTGGAAACGGATGAAGGCACGAACCCAGTGGACATAAGCCTGTTCGGTT
CGTAAGCTGTAATGCAAGTAGCGTATGCGCTCACGCAACTGGTCCAGAACCTTGACCGAACGCAGCGGTG
GTAACGGCGCAGTGGCGGTTTTCATGGCTTGTTATGACTGTTTTTTTGGGGTACAGTCTATGCCTCGGGC
ATCCAAGCAGCAAGCGCGTTACGCCGTGGGTCGATGTTTGATGTTATGGAGCAGCAACGATGTTACGCAG
CAGGGCAGTCGCCCTAAAACAAAGTTAAACATTATGAGGGAAGCGGTGATCGCCGAAGTATCGACTCAAC
TATCAGAGGTAGTTGGCGTCATCGAGCGCCATCTCGAACCGACGTTGCTGGCCGTACATTTGTACGGCTC
CGCAGTGGATGGCGGCCTGAAGCCACACAGTGATATTGATTTGCTGGTTACGGTGACCGTAAGGCTTGAT
GAAACAACGCGGCGAGCTTTGATCAACGACCTTTTGGAAACTTCGGCTTCCCCTGGAGAGAGCGAGATTC
TCCGCGCTGTAGAAGTCACCATTGTTGTGCACGACGACATCATTCCGTGGCGTTATCCAGCTAAGCGCGA
ACTGCAATTTGGAGAATGGCAGCGCAATGACATTCTTGCAGGTATCTTCGAGCCAGCCACGATCGACATT
GATCTGGCTATCTTGCTGACAAAAGCAAGAGAACATAGCGTTGCCTTGGTAGGTCCAGCGGCGGAGGAAC
TCTTTGATCCGGTTCCTGAACAGGATCTATTTGAGGCGCTAAATGAAACCTTAACGCTATGGAACTCGCC
GCCCGACTGGGCTGGCGATGAGCGAAATGTAGTGCTTACGTTGTCCCGCATTTGGTACAGCGCAGTAACC
GGCAAAATCGCGCCGAAGGATGTCGCTGCCGACTGGGCAATGGAGCGCCTGCCGGCCCAGTATCAGCCCG
TCATACTTGAAGCTAGACAGGCTTATCTTGGACAAGAAGAAGATCGCTTGGCCTCGCGCGCAGATCAGTT
GGAAGAATTTGTCCACTACGTGAAAGGCGAGATCACCAAGGTAGTCGGCAAATAACCCTCGAGCCACCCA
TGACCAAAATCCCTTAACGTGAGTTACGCGTCGTTCCACTGAGCGTCAGACCCCGTAGAAAAGATCAAAG
GATCTTCTTGAGATCCTTTTTTTCTGCGCGTAATCTGCTGCTTGCAAACAAAAAAACCACCGCTACCAGC
GGTGGTTTGTTTGCCGGATCAAGAGCTACCAACTCTTTTTCCGAAGGTAACTGGCTTCAGCAGAGCGCAG
ATACCAAATACTGTTCTTCTAGTGTAGCCGTAGTTAGGCCACCACTTCAAGAACTCTGTAGCACCGCCTA
CATACCTCGCTCTGCTAATCCTGTTACCAGTGGCTGCTGCCAGTGGCGATAAGTCGTGTCTTACCGGGTT
GGACTCAAGACGATAGTTACCGGATAAGGCGCAGCGGTCGGGCTGAACGGGGGGTTCGTGCACACAGCCC
AGCTTGGAGCGAACGACCTACACCGAACTGAGATACCTACAGCGTGAGCTATGAGAAAGCGCCACGCTTC
CCGAAGGGAGAAAGGCGGACAGGTATCCGGTAAGCGGCAGGGTCGGAACAGGAGAGCGCACGAGGGAGCT
TCCAGGGGGAAACGCCTGGTATCTTTATAGTCCTGTCGGGTTTCGCCACCTCTGACTTGAGCGTCGATTT
TTGTGATGCTCGTCAGGGGGGCGGAGCCTATGGAAAAACGCCAGCAACGCGGCCTTTTTACGGTTCCTGG
CCTTTTGCTGGCCTTTTGCTCACATGTT
Features (pLannotate 1.2.2; 12 found; start..end, strand, type, name):
    121..213     +  CDS            lacI (fragment): lac repressor; lacI; The lac repressor binds to the lac operator to inhibit transcription in E. coli. This inhibition can be relieved by adding lactose or isopropyl-β-D-thiogalactopyranoside (IPTG).
    268..295     -  terminator     rrnB T2 terminator: transcription terminator T2 from the E. coli rrnB gene
    427..470     +  terminator     rrnB T1 terminator: Escherichia coli rrnB; transcription terminator T1 from the E. coli rrnB gene
    517..553     -  CDS            lacZα (fragment): LacZα fragment of β-galactosidase; lacZ fragment
    570..665     +  protein_bind   attL3: mutant version of attL; recombination site for the Gateway® LR reaction LR Clonase™
    671..2032    +  CDS            TMPO: LAP2B_HUMAN - Also known as LAP2. Experimental evidence at protein level: Swiss-Prot protein existence level 1. Thymopoietin (TP) and Thymopentin (TP5) may play a role in T- cell development and function. TP5 is an immunomodulating pentapeptide. From Homo sapiens (Human).
   2040..2135    -  protein_bind   attL3: mutant version of attL; recombination site for the Gateway® LR reaction LR Clonase™
   2154..2172    -  promoter       T7 promoter: promoter for bacteriophage T7 RNA polymerase
   2362..2385    +  promoter       Pc promoter (fragment): intI1 (promoter lies within the coding sequence); class 1 integron promoter
   2561..2617    +  CDS            GmR (fragment): gentamycin acetyltransferase; aacC1; confers resistance to gentamycin
   2624..3415    +  CDS            SmR: aminoglycoside adenylyltransferase (Murphy, 1985); aadA; confers resistance to spectinomycin and streptomycin
   3508..4096    +  rep_origin     ori: high-copy-number ColE1/pMB1/pBR322/pUC origin of replication
