[The description below was written by a language model from this plasmid's Addgene catalogue record and pLannotate feature annotations shown in this document.]
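Description:
pDONR223_TMPO_WT is a Gateway entry clone built on the Invitrogen pDONR223 backbone, carrying the wild-type human TMPO open reading frame (thymopoietin, also known as LAP2; reference transcript NM_001032283.2). The sequenced plasmid is about 4.2 kb. It is maintained in E. coli at high copy from a ColE1/pUC-type origin and selected with spectinomycin through the aadA (SmR) aminoglycoside adenylyltransferase gene. That gene sits downstream of a class 1 integron Pc promoter fragment and a short remnant of a gentamicin resistance gene.

The TMPO coding sequence, which the annotation matches to the LAP2 beta isoform, is flanked on both sides by attL recombination sites. The annotation software labels both as attL3, a mutant attL; the record does not otherwise specify which attL variants they are. These sites allow the ORF to be moved by an LR Clonase reaction into any compatible Gateway destination vector. The record lists no promoter for the insert, so the clone serves as a transfer and archival intermediate rather than an expression construct. A T7 promoter lies outside the cassette, oriented toward the 3′ end of the insert, and rrnB T1 and T2 terminators sit upstream of the cassette, where they insulate it from read-through transcription. Small lacI and lacZα fragments are backbone remnants.

The ORF is in the "closed" configuration, with a stop codon immediately after the coding sequence, so destination vectors will produce native C-termini rather than C-terminal fusions. The plasmid belongs to the Target Accelerator Plasmid Collection, where it serves as the wild-type reference allele in a resource assembled for functional testing of cancer-associated variants.
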