Addgene plasmid #81818: pDONR223_TMPO_WT
Purpose: Gateway Donor vector containing TMPO , part of the Target Accelerator Plasmid Collection.
Depositing lab: Jesse Boehm & William Hahn & David Root. Depositing organization: Broad Institute. Publication: Systematic Functional Interrogation of Rare Cancer Variants Identifies Oncogenic Alleles. Kim E, Ilic N, Shrestha Y, Zou L, Kamburov A, Zhu C, Yang X, Lubonja R, Tran N, Nguyen C, Lawrence MS, Piccioni F, Bagul M, Doench JG, Chouinard CR, Wu X, Hogstrom L, Natoli T, Tamayo P, Horn H, Corsello SM, Lage K, Root DE, Subramanian A, Golub TR, Getz G, Boehm JS, Hahn WC. Cancer Discov. 2016 Jul;6(7):714-26. doi: 10.1158/2159-8290.CD-16-0160. Epub 2016 May 4. PubMed 27147599.
Backbone
  Vector backbone: pDONR223
  Backbone manufacturer: Invitrogen
  Backbone size w/o insert (bp): 2790
  Vector type: Gateway Entry vector
Growth in bacteria
  Bacterial resistance: Spectinomycin, 50 μg/mL
  Growth temperature: 37°C
  Growth strain: DH5alpha
  Copy number: High Copy
Gene/Insert
  Gene/Insert name: TMPO (alt name: NM_001032283.2)
  Species: H. sapiens (human)
  Mutation: WT
  Entrez Gene: TMPO (a.k.a. CMD1T, LAP2, LEMD4, PRO0868, TP)
  Promoter: None
  Cloning method: Gateway Cloning
  Sequencing primers: 5′ M13pUC-fwd; 3′ M13-Rev
Terms and licenses: Academic/Nonprofit Terms; Industry Terms: Not Available to Industry
Depositor comments: Closed state: stop codon immediately follows insert
How to cite: pDONR223_TMPO_WT was a gift from Jesse Boehm & William Hahn & David Root (Addgene plasmid # 81818 ; http://n2t.net/addgene:81818 ; RRID:Addgene_81818)
