>Addgene plasmid #81818 | pDONR223_TMPO_WT | depositor partial sequence | sequence record 155137 | Insert sequence
ATGCCGGAGTTCCTGGAAGACCCCTCGGTCCTGACAAAAGACAAGTTGAAGAGTGAGTTGGTCGCCAACA
ATGTGACGCTGCCGGCCGGGGAGCAGCGCAAAGACGTGTACGTCCAGCTCTACCTGCAGCACCTCACGGC
TCGCAACCGGCCGCCGCTCCCCGCCGGCACCAACAGCAAGGGGCCCCCGGACTTCTCCAGTGACGAAGAG
CGCGAGCCCACCCCGGTCCTCGGCTCTGGGGCCGCCGCCGCGGGCCGGAGCCGAGCAGCCGTCGGCAGGA
AAGCCACAAAAAAAACTGATAAACCCAGACAAGAAGATAAAGATGATCTAGATGTAACAGAGCTCACTAA
TGAAGATCTTTTGGATCAGCTTGTGAAATACGGAGTGAATCCTGGTCCTATTGTGGGAACAACCAGGAAG
CTATATGAGAAAAAGCTTTTGAAACTGAGGGAACAAGGAACAGAATCAAGATCTTCTACTCCTCTGCCAA
CAATTTCTTCTTCAGCAGAAAATACAAGGCAGAATGGAAGTAATGATTCTGACAGATACAGTGACAATGA
AGAAGACTCTAAAATAGAGCTCAAGCTTGAGAAGAGAGAACCACTAAAGGGCAGAGCAAAGACTCCAGTA
ACACTCAAGCAAAGAAGAGTTGAGCACAATCAGAGCTATTCTCAAGCTGGAATAACTGAGACTGAATGGA
CAAGTGGATCTTCAAAAGGCGGACCTCTGCAGGCATTAACTAGGGAATCTACAAGAGGGTCAAGAAGAAC
TCCAAGGAAAAGGGTGGAAACTTCAGAACATTTTCGTATAGATGGTCCAGTAATTTCAGAGAGTACTCCC
ATAGCTGAAACTATAATGGCTTCAAGCAACGAATCCTTAGTTGTCAATAGGGTGACTGGAAATTTCAAGC
ATGCATCTCCTATTCTGCCAATCACTGAATTCTCAGACATACCCAGAAGAGCACCAAAGAAACCATTGAC
AAGAGCTGAAGTGGGAGAAAAAACAGAGGAAAGAAGAGTAGAAAGGGATATTCTTAAGGAAATGTTCCCC
TATGAAGCATCTACACCAACAGGAATTAGTGCTAGTTGCCGCAGACCAATCAAAGGGGCTGCAGGCCGGC
CATTAGAACTCAGTGATTTCAGGATGGAGGAGTCTTTTTCATCTAAATATGTTCCTAAGTATGTTCCCTT
GGCAGATGTCAAGTCAGAAAAGACAAAAAAGGGACGCTCCATTCCCGTATGGATAAAAATTTTGCTGTTT
GTTGTTGTGGCAGTTTTTTTGTTTTTGGTCTATCAAGCTATGGAAACCAACCAAGTAAATCCCTTCTCTA
ATTTTCTTCATGTTGACCCTAGAAAATCCAAC
