>Addgene plasmid #81818 | pDONR223_TMPO_WT | addgene partial sequence | sequence record 160801 | M13-F20 5'-TGTAAAACGACGGCCAGT-3'
TTTTATTTTGACTGATAGTGACCTGTTCGTTGCAACAAATTGATGAGCAATGCTTTTTTATAATGCCAAC
TTTGTACAAAAAAGTTGGCACCATGCCGGAGTTCCTGGAAGACCCCTCGGTCCTGACAAAAGACAAGTTG
AAGAGTGAGTTGGTCGCCAACAATGTGACGCTGCCGGCCGGGGAGCAGCGCAAAGACGTGTACGTCCAGC
TCTACCTGCAGCACCTCACGGCTCGCAACCGGCCGCCGCTCCCCGCCGGCACCAACAGCAAGGGGCCCCC
GGACTTCTCCAGTGACGAAGAGCGCGAGCCCACCCCGGTCCTCGGCTCTGGGGCCGCCGCCGCGGGCCGG
AGCCGAGCAGCCGTCGGCAGGAAAGCCACAAAAAAAACTGATAAACCCAGACAAGAAGATAAAGATGATC
TAGATGTAACAGAGCTCACTAATGAAGATCTTTTGGATCAGCTTGTGAAATACGGAGTGAATCCTGGTCC
TATTGTGGGAACAACCAGGAAGCTATATGAGAAAAAGCTTTTGAAACTGAGGGAACAAGGAACAGAATCA
AGATCTTCTACTCCTCTGCCAACAATTTCTTCTTCAGCAGAAAATACAAGGCAGAATGGAAGTAATGATT
CTGACAGATACAGTGACAATGAAGAAGACTCTAAAATAGAGCTCAAGCTTGAGAAGAGAGAACCACTAAA
GGGCAGAGCAAAGACTCCAGTAACACTCAAGCAAAGAAGAGTTGAGCACAATCAGAGCTATTCTCAAGCT
GGAATAACTGAGACTGAATGGACAAGTGGATCTTCAAAAGGCGGACCTCTGCAGGCATTAACTAGGGAAT
CTACAAGAGGGTCAAGAAGAACTCCAAGGAAAAGGGTGGAAACTTCAGAACATTTTCGTATAGATGGTCC
AGTAATTTCAGAGAGTACTCCCATAGCTGAAACTATAATGGCTTCAAGCAACGAATCCTTAGTTGTCAAT
AGGGTGACTGGAAATTTCAAGCATGCATCTCCTATTCTGCCAATCACTGAAT
